>Addgene plasmid #204547 | pMRX-IRES-puro-3xFLAG-NBR1 deltaUBA | addgene full sequence | sequence record 405567 | Addgene NGS Result
CACCTGACGTCTAAGAAACCATTATTATCATGACATTAACCTATAAAAATAGGCGTATCACGAGGCCCTT
TCGTCTTCACTCGAGGAGCTTGGCCCATTGCATACGTTGTATCCATATCATAATATGTACATTTATATTG
GCTCATGTCCAACATTACCGCCATGTTGACATTGATTATTGACTAGTTATTAATAGTAATCAATTACGGG
GTCATTAGTTCATAGCCCATATATGGAGTTCCGCGTTACATAACTTACGGTAAATGGCCCGCCTGGCTGA
CCGCCCAACGACCCCCGCCCATTGACGTCAATAATGACGTATGTTCCCATAGTAACGCCAATAGGGACTT
TCCATTGACGTCAATGGGTGGAGTATTTACGGTAAACTGCCCACTTGGCAGTACATCAAGTGTATCATAT
GCCAAGTACGCCCCCTATTGACGTCAATGACGGTAAATGGCCCGCCTGGCATTATGCCCAGTACATGACC
TTATGGGACTTTCCTACTTGGCAGTACATCTACGTATTAGTCATCGCTATTACCATGCTAGAGAACCATC
AGATGTTTCCAGGGTGCCCCAAGGACCTGAAATGACCCTGTGCCTTATTTGAACTAACCAATCAGTTCGC
TTCTCGCTTCTGTTCGCGCGCTTCTGCTCCCCGAGCTCAATAAAAGAGCCCACAACCCCTCACTCGGCGC
GCCAGTCCTCCGATTGACTGAGTCGCCCGGGTACCCGTGTATCCAATAAACCCTCTTGCAGTTGCATCCG
ACTTGTGGTCTCGCTGTTCCTTGGGAGGGTCTCCTCTGAGTGATTGACTACCCGTCAGCGGGGGTCTTTC
ATTTGGGGGCTCGTCCGGGATCGGGAGACCCCTGCCCAGGGACCACCGACCCACCACCGGGAGGTAAGCT
GGCCAGCAACTTATCTGTGTCTGTCCGATTGTCTAGTGTCTATGACTGATTTTATGCGCCTGCGTCGGTA
CTAGTTAGCTAACTAGCTCTGTATCTGGCGGACCCGTGGTGGAACTGACGAGTTCGGAACACCCGGCCGC
AACCCTGGGAGACGTCCCAGGGACTTCGGGGGCCGTTTTTGTGGCCCGACCTGAGTCCAAAAATCCCGAT
CGTTTTGGACTCTTTGGTGCACCCCCCTTAGAGGAGGGATATGTGGTTCTGGTAGGAGACGAGAACCTAA
AACAGTTCCCGCCTCCGTCTGAATTTTTGCTTTCGGTTTGGGACCGAAGCCGCGCCGCGCGTCTTGTCTG
CTGCAGCATCGTTCTGTGTTGTCTCTGTCTGACTGTGTTTCTGTATTTGTCTGAAAATATGGGCCCGGGC
CAGACTGTTACCACTCCCTTAAGTTTGACCTTAGGTCACTGGAAAGATGTCGAGCGGATCGCTCACAACC
AGTCGGTAGATGTCAAGAAGAGACGTTGGGTTACCTTCTGCTCTGCAGAATGGCCAACCTTTAACGTCGG
ATGGCCGCGAGACGGCACCTTTAACCGAGACCTCATCACCCAGGTTAAGATCAAGGTCTTTTCACCTGGC
CCGCATGGACACCCAGACCAGGTCCCCTACATCGTGACCTGGGAAGCCTTGGCTTTTGACCCCCCTCCCT
GGGTCAAGCCCTTTGTACACCCTAAGCCTCCGCCTCCTCTTCCTCCATCCGCCCCGTCTCTCCCCCTTGA
ACCTCCTCGTTCGACCCCGCCTCGATCCTCCCTTTATCCAGCCCTCACTCCTTCTCTAGGCGCCCCCATA
TGGCCATATGAGATCTTATATGGGGCACCCCCGCCCCTTGTAAACTTCCCTGACCCTGACATGACAAGAG
TTACTAACAGCCCCTCTCTCCAAGCTCACTTACAGGCTCTCTACTTAGTCCAGCACGAAGTCTGGAGACC
TCTGGCGGCAGCCTACCAAGAACAACTGGACCGACCGGTGGTACCTCACCCTTACCGAGTCGGCGACACA
GTGTGGGTCCGCCGACACCAGACTAAGAACCTAGAACCTCGCTGGAAAGGACCTTACACAGTCCTGCTGA
CCACCCCCACCGCCCTCAAAGTAGACGGCATCGCAGCTTGGATACACGCCGCCCACGTGAAGGCTGCCGA
CCCCGGGGGTGGACCATCCTCTAGACTGCCGGATCCCAGTGTGGTGGTACGGGAATTATGGACTACAAAG
ACCATGACGGTGATTATAAAGATCATGACATCGATTACAAGGATGACGATGACAAGGAATTCGGATCTAT
GGAACCACAGGTTACTCTAAATGTGACTTTTAAAAATGAAATTCAAAGCTTTCTGGTTTCTGATCCAGAA
AATACAACTTGGGCTGATATCGAAGCTATGGTAAAAGTTTCATTTGATCTGAATACTATTCAAATAAAAT
ACCTGGATGAGGAAAATGAAGAGGTATCCATCAACAGTCAAGGAGAATATGAAGAAGCGCTTAAGATGGC
AGTTAAACAGGGAAACCAACTGCAGATGCAAGTCCACGAAGGGCACCATGTCGTTGATGAAGCCCCACCC
CCAGTTGTAGGAGCAAAACGACTAGCTGCCAGGGCAGGGAAGAAGCCACTTGCACATTACTCTTCACTGG
TGAGAGTCTTGGGATCAGACATGAAGACCCCAGAGGATCCTGCAGTGCAGTCGTTTCCACTTGTTCCATG
TGACACAGACCAGCCTCAAGACAAGCCCCCAGACTGGTTCACAAGCTACCTGGAGACGTTCAGAGAACAA
GTGGTTAACGAAACGGTTGAGAAGCTTGAACAGAAATTACATGAAAAGCTTGTCCTCCAGAACCCATCCT
TGGGTTCTTGTCCCTCAGAAGTCTCAATGCCTACTTCAGAAGAAACATTGTTTTTGCCAGAAAACCAGTT
CAGCTGGCATATTGCTTGCAACAACTGCCAAAGAAGGATTGTTGGTGTCCGCTACCAGTGTAGCCTATGC
CCATCCTACAATATCTGTGAAGATTGTGAAGCAGGGCCATATGGCCATGACACTAACCACGTCCTGCTGA
AGTTGCGGAGACCTGTTGTGGGCTCCTCTGAACCGTTCTGTCACTCAAAGTACTCTACTCCTCGTCTTCC
TGCTGCTCTGGAACAAGTCAGGCTCCAGAAACAGGTTGATAAGAACTTTCTTAAAGCAGAAAAGCAAAGG
TTGCGAGCTGAGAAGAAACAACGTAAAGCAGAGGTCAAGGAACTTAAAAAGCAGCTTAAACTCCATAGGA
AAATTCACCTGTGGAATTCAATCCATGGACTCCAGAGCCCCAAGTCTCCTTTAGGCCGACCTGAGAGCTT
GCTCCAGTCTAATACCCTGATGCTCCCTTTGCAGCCCTGTACCTCCGTTATGCCAATGCTCAGTGCAGCA
TTTGTGGATGAGAATTTGCCTGATGGGACTCACCTTCAGCCAGGAACCAAGTTTATCAAACACTGGAGGA
TGAAAAATACAGGAAATGTAAAGTGGAGTGCAGACACAAAGCTCAAGTTCATGTGGGGAAACCTGACTTT
GGCTTCCACAGAAAAGAAGGATGTTTTGGTTCCCTGCCTCAAGGCCGGCCATGTGGGAGTTGTATCTGTG
GAGTTCATTGCCCCAGCCTTGGAGGGAACGTATACTTCCCATTGGCGTCTTTCTCACAAAGGCCAGCAAT
TTGGGCCTCGGGTCTGGTGCAGTATCATAGTAGATCCTTTCCCCTCCGAAGAGAGCCCTGATAACATTGA
AAAGGGCATGATCAGCTCAAGCAAAACTGATGATCTCACCTGCCAGCAAGAGGAAACTTTTCTTCTGGCT
AAAGAAGAAAGACAGCTTGGTGAAGTGACTGAGCAGACAGAAGGGACAGCAGCCTGCATCCCACAGAAGG
CAAAAAATGTTGCCAGTGAGAGGGAGCTCTACATCCCATCTGTGGATCTTCTGACTGCCCAGGACCTGCT
GTCCTTTGAGCTGTTGGATATAAACATTGTTCAAGAGTTGGAGAGAGTGCCCCACAACACCCCTGTGGAT
GTGACTCCCTGCATGTCTCCTCTGCCACATGACAGTCCTTTAATAGAGAAGCCAGGCTTGGGGCAGATAG
AGGAAGAGAATGAAGGGGCAGGATTTAAAGCACTTCCTGATTCTATGGTGTCAGTAAAGAGGAAGGCTGA
GAACATTGCTTCTGTGGAGGAAGCAGAAGAAGACCTGAGTGGGACCCAGTTTGTGTGTGAGACAGTAATC
CGATCCCTTACCTTGGATGCTGCCCCAGACCACAACCCTCCTTGCAGACAGAAGTCCTTGCAGATGACAT
TTGCCTTGCCTGAAGGACCACTTGGAAATGAGAAGGAGGAGATTATCCATATCGCTGAGGAAGAAGCTGT
CATGGAGGAGGAGGAGGATGAGGAGGATGAGGAGGAGGAGGATGAGCTCAAAGATGAAGTTCAAAGTCAG
TCCTCTGCTTCCTCAGAGGATTACATCATCATCCTGCCTGAGTGCTTTGATACCAGCCGCCCCCTGGGGG
ATTCTATGTACAGCTCTGCGCTCTCACAGCCAGGCCTGGAGCGAGGTGCTGAAGGCAAGCCTGGGGTTGA
GGCTGGGCAGGAACCAGCTGAGGCTGGGGAAAGACTCCCTGGAGGGGAGAACCAGCCACAGGAGCACAGC
ATAAGTGACATCCTCACGACCTCACAGACTCTGGAAACAGTGCCCCTAATCCCAGAGGTAGTGGAGCTTC
CACCGTCACTGCCCAGGAGCTCTCCTTGTGTACATCATCATGGTTCCCCAGGAGTGGATTTACCAGTTAC
CATACCAGAAGTTTCTTCAGTCCCTGATCAGATCAGAGGAGAGCCCAGAGGCTCATCAGGACTTGTAAAC
AGCAGACAGAAGAGCTATGACCACTCAAGGCACCATCATGGGAGCAGCATTGCTGGAGGACTGGTGAAGG
GGGCTTTGTCTGTTGCTGCCTCTGCATACAAGGCCCTGTTTGCTGGGCCACCAGTCACTGCACAGCCAAT
AATTTGAAATTCCTGCAGGCCTCGAGGGCCGGCGCGCCGCGGCCGCTACGTAAATTCCGCCCCCCCCCCT
AACGTTACTGGCCGAAGCCGCTTGGAATAAGGCCGGTGTGCGTTTGTCTATATGTTATTTTCCACCATAT
TGCCGTCTTTTGGCAATGTGAGGGCCCGGAAACCTGGCCCTGTCTTCTTGACGAGCATTCCTAGGGGTCT
TTCCCCTCTCGCCAAAGGAATGCAAGGTCTGTTGAATGTCGTGAAGGAAGCAGTTCCTCTGGAAGCTTCT
TGAAGACAAACAACGTCTGTAGCGACCCTTTGCAGGCAGCGGAACCCCCCACCTGGCGACAGGTGCCTCT
GCGGCCAAAAGCCACGTGTATAAGATACACCTGCAAAGGCGGCACAACCCCAGTGCCACGTTGTGAGTTG
GATAGTTGTGGAAAGAGTCAAATGGCTCTCCTCAAGCGTATTCAACAAGGGGCTGAAGGATGCCCAGAAG
GTACCCCATTGTATGGGATCTGATCTGGGGCCTCGGTGCACATGCTTTACATGTGTTTAGTCGAGGTTAA
AAAAACGTCTAGGCCCCCCGAACCACGGGGACGTGGTTTTCCTTTGAAAAACACGATGATAATATGGCCA
CAACCATGACCGAGTACAAGCCCACGGTGCGCCTCGCCACCCGCGACGACGTCCCCCGGGCCGTACGCAC
CCTCGCCGCCGCGTTCGCCGACTACCCCGCCACGCGCCACACCGTCGACCCGGACCGCCACATCGAGCGG
GTCACCGAGCTGCAAGAACTCTTCCTCACGCGCGTCGGGCTCGACATCGGCAAGGTGTGGGTCGCGGACG
ACGGCGCCGCGGTGGCGGTCTGGACCACGCCGGAGAGCGTCGAAGCGGGGGCGGTGTTCGCCGAGATCGG
CCCGCGCATGGCCGAGTTGAGCGGTTCCCGGCTGGCCGCGCAGCAACAGATGGAAGGCCTCCTGGCGCCG
CACCGGCCCAAGGAGCCCGCGTGGTTCCTGGCCACCGTCGGCGTCTCGCCCGACCACCAGGGCAAGGGTC
TGGGCAGCGCCGTCGTGCTCCCCGGAGTGGAGGCGGCCGAGCGCGCCGGGGTGCCCGCCTTCCTGGAGAC
CTCCGCGCCCCGCAACCTCCCCTTCTACGAGCGGCTCGGCTTCACCGTCACCGCCGACGTCGAGGTGCCC
GAAGGACCGCGCACCTGGTGCATGACCCGCAAGCCCGGTGCCTGACGCCCGCCCCACGACCCGCAGCGCC
CGACCGAAAGGAGCGCACGACCCCATGGCTCGACGATAAAATAAAAGATTTTATTTAGTCTCCAGAAAAA
GGGGGGAATGAAAGACCCCACCTGTAGGTTTGGCAAGCTAGCTTAAGTAACGCCATTTTGCAAGGCATGG
AAAAATACATAACTGAGAATAGAGAAGTTCAGATCAAGGTCAGGAACAGATGGAACAGCTGAATATGGGC
CAAACAGGATATCTGTGGTAAGCAGTTCCTGCCCCGGCTCAGGGCCAAGAACAGATGGAACAGCTGAATA
TGGGCCAAACAGGATATCTGTGGTAAGCAGTTCCTGCCCCGGCTCAGGGCCAAGAACAGATAGTCCCCAG
ATGCGGTCCAGCCCTCAGCAGTTTCTAGAGAACCATCAGATGTTTCCAGGGTGCCCCAAGGACCTGAAAT
GACCCTGTGCCTTATTTGAACTAACCAATCAGTTCGCTTCTCGCTTCTGTTCGCGCGCTTCTGCTCCCCG
AGCTCAATAAAAGAGCCCACAACCCCTCACTCGGGGCGCCAGTCCTCCGATTGACTGAGTCGCCCGGGTA
CCCGTGTATCCAATAAACCCTCTTGCAGTTGCATCCGACTTGTGGTCTCGCTGTTCCTTGGGAGGGTCTC
CTCTGAGTGATTGACTACCCGTCAGCGGGGGTCTTTCACATGCAGCATGTATCAAAATTAATTTGGTTTT
TTTTCTTAAGTATTTACATTAAATGGCCATAGTTGCATTAATGAATCGGCCAACGCGCGGGGAGAGGCGG
TTTGCGTATTGGGCGCTCTTCCGCTTCCTCGCTCACTGACTCGCTGCGCTCGGTCGTTCGGCTGCGGCGA
GCGGTATCAGCTCACTCAAAGGCGGTAATACGGTTATCCACAGAATCAGGGGATAACGCAGGAAAGAACA
TGTGAGCAAAAGGCCAGCAAAAGGCCAGGAACCGTAAAAAGGCCGCGTTGCTGGCGTTTTTCCATAGGCT
CCGCCCCCCTGACGAGCATCACAAAAATCGACGCTCAAGTCAGAGGTGGCGAAACCCGACAGGACTATAA
AGATACCAGGCGTTTCCCCCTGGAAGCTCCCTCGTGCGCTCTCCTGTTCCGACCCTGCCGCTTACCGGAT
ACCTGTCCGCCTTTCTCCCTTCGGGAAGCGTGGCGCTTTCTCATAGCTCACGCTGTAGGTATCTCAGTTC
GGTGTAGGTCGTTCGCTCCAAGCTGGGCTGTGTGCACGAACCCCCCGTTCAGCCCGACCGCTGCGCCTTA
TCCGGTAACTATCGTCTTGAGTCCAACCCGGTAAGACACGACTTATCGCCACTGGCAGCAGCCACTGGTA
ACAGGATTAGCAGAGCGAGGTATGTAGGCGGTGCTACAGAGTTCTTGAAGTGGTGGCCTAACTACGGCTA
CACTAGAAGAACAGTATTTGGTATCTGCGCTCTGCTGAAGCCAGTTACCTTCGGAAAAAGAGTTGGTAGC
TCTTGATCCGGCAAACAAACCACCGCTGGTAGCGGTGGTTTTTTTGTTTGCAAGCAGCAGATTACGCGCA
GAAAAAAAGGATCTCAAGAAGATCCTTTGATCTTTTCTACGGGGTCTGACGCTCAGTGGAACGAAAACTC
ACGTTAAGGGATTTTGGTCATGAGATTATCAAAAAGGATCTTCACCTAGATCCTTTTGCGGCCGGCCGCA
AATCAATCTAAAGTATATATGAGTAAACTTGGTCTGACAGTTACCAATGCTTAATCAGTGAGGCACCTAT
CTCAGCGATCTGTCTATTTCGTTCATCCATAGTTGCCTGACTCCCCGTCGTGTAGATAACTACGATACGG
GAGGGCTTACCATCTGGCCCCAGTGCTGCAATGATACCGCGAGACCCACGCTCACCGGCTCCAGATTTAT
CAGCAATAAACCAGCCAGCCGGAAGGGCCGAGCGCAGAAGTGGTCCTGCAACTTTATCCGCCTCCATCCA
GTCTATTAATTGTTGCCGGGAAGCTAGAGTAAGTAGTTCGCCAGTTAATAGTTTGCGCAACGTTGTTGCC
ATTGCTACAGGCATCGTGGTGTCACGCTCGTCGTTTGGTATGGCTTCATTCAGCTCCGGTTCCCAACGAT
CAAGGCGAGTTACATGATCCCCCATGTTGTGCAAAAAAGCGGTTAGCTCCTTCGGTCCTCCGATCGTTGT
CAGAAGTAAGTTGGCCGCAGTGTTATCACTCATGGTTATGGCAGCACTGCATAATTCTCTTACTGTCATG
CCATCCGTAAGATGCTTTTCTGTGACTGGTGAGTACTCAACCAAGTCATTCTGAGAATAGTGTATGCGGC
GACCGAGTTGCTCTTGCCCGGCGTCAACACGGGATAATACCGCGCCACATAGCAGAACTTTAAAAGTGCT
CATCATTGGAAAACGTTCTTCGGGGCGAAAACTCTCAAGGATCTTACCGCTGTTGAGATCCAGTTCGATG
TAACCCACTCGTGCACCCAACTGATCTTCAGCATCTTTTACTTTCACCAGCGTTTCTGGGTGAGCAAAAA
CAGGAAGGCAAAATGCCGCAAAAAAGGGAATAAGGGCGACACGGAAATGTTGAATACTCATACTCTTCCT
TTTTCAATATTATTGAAGCATTTATCAGGGTTATTGTCTCATGAGCGGATACATATTTGAATGTATTTAG
AAAAATAAACAAATAGGGGTTCCGCGCACATTTCCCCGAAAAGTGC
Features (pLannotate 1.2.2; 14 found; start..end, strand, type, name):
    168..547     +  enhancer       CMV enhancer: human cytomegalovirus immediate early enhancer
    548..843     +  LTR            3' LTR (ΔU3) (fragment): self-inactivating 3' long terminal repeat (LTR) from Moloney murine leukemia virus
    906..1263    +  misc_feature   MMLV Ψ: packaging signal of Moloney murine leukemia virus (MMLV)
   1328..1744    +  CDS            gag (truncated): truncated Moloney murine leukemia virus (MMLV) gag gene lacking the start codon
   1754..2128    +  misc_feature   pol region: Moloney murine leukemia virus (MMLV) pol region containing the splice acceptor site
   2161..2226    +  CDS            3xFLAG: three tandem FLAG® epitope tags, followed by an enterokinase cleavage site
   2239..4974    +  CDS            NBR1 (fragment): NBR1_HUMAN - Also known as 1A13B, KIAA0049, M17S2. Experimental evidence at protein level: Swiss-Prot protein existence level 1. Acts probably as a receptor for selective autophagosomal degradation of ubiquitinated targets. From Homo sapiens (Human).
   5130..5592    +  misc_feature   IRES: internal ribosome entry site (IRES) of the encephalomyocarditis virus (EMCV)
   5606..6205    +  CDS            PuroR: puromycin N-acetyltransferase; pac from Streptomyces alboniger; confers resistance to puromycin
   6307..6898    +  LTR            LTR: long terminal repeat from Moloney murine leukemia virus
   6964..7016    -  CDS            lacI (fragment): lac repressor; lacI; The lac repressor binds to the lac operator to inhibit transcription in E. coli. This inhibition can be relieved by adding lactose or isopropyl-β-D-thiogalactopyranoside (IPTG).
   7199..7787    -  rep_origin     ori: high-copy-number ColE1/pMB1/pBR322/pUC origin of replication
   7951..8811    -  CDS            AmpR: β-lactamase; bla; confers resistance to ampicillin, carbenicillin, and related antibiotics
   8812..8916    -  promoter       AmpR promoter: bla
