[The description below was written by a language model from this plasmid's Addgene catalogue record and pLannotate feature annotations shown in this document.]
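Description:
pMRX-IRES-puro-3xFLAG-NBR1 deltaUBA is a Moloney murine leukemia virus-based retroviral vector for expressing an N-terminally 3xFLAG-tagged human NBR1 lacking its ubiquitin-associated (UBA) domain in mammalian cells. It is maintained in E. coli as a high-copy plasmid through a ColE1/pUC-type origin and selected with ampicillin via the β-lactamase gene and its native promoter. A short lacI fragment is also annotated in the backbone and appears to be a non-functional remnant.

The viral portion begins with a CMV immediate-early enhancer fused to a partial LTR. This hybrid 5' element drives transcription of the viral genome in packaging cells. It is followed by the MMLV Ψ packaging signal, a truncated gag lacking its start codon (which extends the packaging region), and a pol segment carrying the splice acceptor. Downstream lies the 3xFLAG tag, which includes an enterokinase cleavage site, followed closely by the NBR1 coding sequence. The NBR1 sequence is annotated as a fragment, consistent with the deltaUBA deletion, although the record does not give the exact deletion boundaries. An EMCV IRES then allows translation of puromycin N-acetyltransferase from the same transcript, so puromycin-resistant cells should also express the tagged protein. A full MMLV LTR closes the provirus.

NBR1 is a receptor for selective autophagy of ubiquitinated cargo, and removing the UBA domain is expected to impair ubiquitin binding. The construct therefore suits stable transduction, FLAG-based detection or immunoprecipitation, and comparison with wild-type NBR1. It was deposited in connection with a study of p62-dependent selective autophagy of the vault complex.
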