Addgene plasmid #204547: pMRX-IRES-puro-3xFLAG-NBR1 deltaUBA
Purpose: Expresses 3xFLAG-tagged NBR1 deltaUBA in mammalian cells
Depositing lab: Masaaki Komatsu. Depositing organization: Juntendo University. Publication: Integrated proteomics identifies p62-dependent selective autophagy of the supramolecular vault complex. Kurusu R, Fujimoto Y, Morishita H, Noshiro D, Takada S, Yamano K, Tanaka H, Arai R, Kageyama S, Funakoshi T, Komatsu-Hirota S, Taka H, Kazuno S, Miura Y, Koike M, Wakai T, Waguri S, Noda NN, Komatsu M. Dev Cell. 2023 May 9:S1534-5807(23)00191-0. doi: 10.1016/j.devcel.2023.04.015. PubMed 37192622.
Backbone
  Vector backbone: pMRX-IRES-puro-3xFLAG
  Vector type: Mammalian Expression, Retroviral
Growth in bacteria
  Bacterial resistance: Ampicillin, 100 μg/mL
  Growth temperature: 37°C
  Growth strain: NEB Stable
  Copy number: High Copy
Gene/Insert
  Gene/Insert name: NBR1
  Species: H. sapiens (human)
  Mutation: deltaUBA
  Entrez Gene: NBR1 (a.k.a. 1A1-3B, IAI3B, M17S2, MIG19)
  Cloning method: Ligation Independent Cloning
Terms and licenses: Academic/Nonprofit Terms; Industry Terms: Not Available to Industry
How to cite: pMRX-IRES-puro-3xFLAG-NBR1 deltaUBA was a gift from Masaaki Komatsu (Addgene plasmid # 204547 ; http://n2t.net/addgene:204547 ; RRID:Addgene_204547)
