>Addgene plasmid #204547 | pMRX-IRES-puro-3xFLAG-NBR1 deltaUBA | depositor partial sequence | sequence record 397098 | pMRX-IRES-puro-3xFLAG-NBR1 deltaUBA sequence 2820 bps
ATGGACTACAAAGACCATGACGGTGATTATAAAGATCATGACATCGATTACAAGGATGACGATGACAAGG
AATTCGGATCTATGGAACCACAGGTTACTCTAAATGTGACTTTTAAAAATGAAATTCAAAGCTTTCTGGT
TTCTGATCCAGAAAATACAACTTGGGCTGATATCGAAGCTATGGTAAAAGTTTCATTTGATCTGAATACT
ATTCAAATAAAATACCTGGATGAGGAAAATGAAGAGGTATCCATCAACAGTCAAGGAGAATATGAAGAAG
CGCTTAAGATGGCAGTTAAACAGGGAAACCAACTGCAGATGCAAGTCCACGAAGGGCACCATGTCGTTGA
TGAAGCCCCACCCCCAGTTGTAGGAGCAAAACGACTAGCTGCCAGGGCAGGGAAGAAGCCACTTGCACAT
TACTCTTCACTGGTGAGAGTCTTGGGATCAGACATGAAGACCCCAGAGGATCCTGCAGTGCAGTCGTTTC
CACTTGTTCCATGTGACACAGACCAGCCTCAAGACAAGCCCCCAGACTGGTTCACAAGCTACCTGGAGAC
GTTCAGAGAACAAGTGGTTAACGAAACGGTTGAGAAGCTTGAACAGAAATTACATGAAAAGCTTGTCCTC
CAGAACCCATCCTTGGGTTCTTGTCCCTCAGAAGTCTCAATGCCTACTTCAGAAGAAACATTGTTTTTGC
CAGAAAACCAGTTCAGCTGGCATATTGCTTGCAACAACTGCCAAAGAAGGATTGTTGGTGTCCGCTACCA
GTGTAGCCTATGCCCATCCTACAATATCTGTGAAGATTGTGAAGCAGGGCCATATGGCCATGACACTAAC
CACGTCCTGCTGAAGTTGCGGAGACCTGTTGTGGGCTCCTCTGAACCGTTCTGTCACTCAAAGTACTCTA
CTCCTCGTCTTCCTGCTGCTCTGGAACAAGTCAGGCTCCAGAAACAGGTTGATAAGAACTTTCTTAAAGC
AGAAAAGCAAAGGTTGCGAGCTGAGAAGAAACAACGTAAAGCAGAGGTCAAGGAACTTAAAAAGCAGCTT
AAACTCCATAGGAAAATTCACCTGTGGAATTCAATCCATGGACTCCAGAGCCCCAAGTCTCCTTTAGGCC
GACCTGAGAGCTTGCTCCAGTCTAATACCCTGATGCTCCCTTTGCAGCCCTGTACCTCCGTTATGCCAAT
GCTCAGTGCAGCATTTGTGGATGAGAATTTGCCTGATGGGACTCACCTTCAGCCAGGAACCAAGTTTATC
AAACACTGGAGGATGAAAAATACAGGAAATGTAAAGTGGAGTGCAGACACAAAGCTCAAGTTCATGTGGG
GAAACCTGACTTTGGCTTCCACAGAAAAGAAGGATGTTTTGGTTCCCTGCCTCAAGGCCGGCCATGTGGG
AGTTGTATCTGTGGAGTTCATTGCCCCAGCCTTGGAGGGAACGTATACTTCCCATTGGCGTCTTTCTCAC
AAAGGCCAGCAATTTGGGCCTCGGGTCTGGTGCAGTATCATAGTAGATCCTTTCCCCTCCGAAGAGAGCC
CTGATAACATTGAAAAGGGCATGATCAGCTCAAGCAAAACTGATGATCTCACCTGCCAGCAAGAGGAAAC
TTTTCTTCTGGCTAAAGAAGAAAGACAGCTTGGTGAAGTGACTGAGCAGACAGAAGGGACAGCAGCCTGC
ATCCCACAGAAGGCAAAAAATGTTGCCAGTGAGAGGGAGCTCTACATCCCATCTGTGGATCTTCTGACTG
CCCAGGACCTGCTGTCCTTTGAGCTGTTGGATATAAACATTGTTCAAGAGTTGGAGAGAGTGCCCCACAA
CACCCCTGTGGATGTGACTCCCTGCATGTCTCCTCTGCCACATGACAGTCCTTTAATAGAGAAGCCAGGC
TTGGGGCAGATAGAGGAAGAGAATGAAGGGGCAGGATTTAAAGCACTTCCTGATTCTATGGTGTCAGTAA
AGAGGAAGGCTGAGAACATTGCTTCTGTGGAGGAAGCAGAAGAAGACCTGAGTGGGACCCAGTTTGTGTG
TGAGACAGTAATCCGATCCCTTACCTTGGATGCTGCCCCAGACCACAACCCTCCTTGCAGACAGAAGTCC
TTGCAGATGACATTTGCCTTGCCTGAAGGACCACTTGGAAATGAGAAGGAGGAGATTATCCATATCGCTG
AGGAAGAAGCTGTCATGGAGGAGGAGGAGGATGAGGAGGATGAGGAGGAGGAGGATGAGCTCAAAGATGA
AGTTCAAAGTCAGTCCTCTGCTTCCTCAGAGGATTACATCATCATCCTGCCTGAGTGCTTTGATACCAGC
CGCCCCCTGGGGGATTCTATGTACAGCTCTGCGCTCTCACAGCCAGGCCTGGAGCGAGGTGCTGAAGGCA
AGCCTGGGGTTGAGGCTGGGCAGGAACCAGCTGAGGCTGGGGAAAGACTCCCTGGAGGGGAGAACCAGCC
ACAGGAGCACAGCATAAGTGACATCCTCACGACCTCACAGACTCTGGAAACAGTGCCCCTAATCCCAGAG
GTAGTGGAGCTTCCACCGTCACTGCCCAGGAGCTCTCCTTGTGTACATCATCATGGTTCCCCAGGAGTGG
ATTTACCAGTTACCATACCAGAAGTTTCTTCAGTCCCTGATCAGATCAGAGGAGAGCCCAGAGGCTCATC
AGGACTTGTAAACAGCAGACAGAAGAGCTATGACCACTCAAGGCACCATCATGGGAGCAGCATTGCTGGA
GGACTGGTGAAGGGGGCTTTGTCTGTTGCTGCCTCTGCATACAAGGCCCTGTTTGCTGGGCCACCAGTCA
CTGCACAGCCAATAATTTGA
